Addgene plasmid #73118: NAR4-CD4d3+4-bio
Purpose: EXPRESs plasmid for human erythrocyte surface proteins encoding NAR4 with rat CD4d3+4-bio
Depositing lab: Gavin Wright. Depositing organization: Wellcome Sanger Institute. Publication: Basigin is a receptor essential for erythrocyte invasion by Plasmodium falciparum. Crosnier C, Bustamante LY, Bartholdson SJ, Bei AK, Theron M, Uchikawa M, Mboup S, Ndir O, Kwiatkowski DP, Duraisingh MT, Rayner JC, Wright GJ. Nature. 2011 Nov 9;480(7378):534-7. doi: 10.1038/nature10606. PubMed 22080952.
Backbone
  Vector backbone: pTT3
  Backbone manufacturer: Yves Durocher, NRC
  Backbone size w/o insert (bp): 6000
  Total vector size (bp): 7439
  Vector type: Mammalian Expression
Growth in bacteria
  Bacterial resistance: Ampicillin, 100 μg/mL
  Growth temperature: 37°C
  Growth strain: DH5alpha
  Copy number: Unknown
Gene/Insert
  Gene/Insert name: NAR4 (alt name: ART4)
  Species: H. sapiens (human)
  Entrez Gene: ART4 (a.k.a. ARTC4, CD297, DO, DO/ART4, DOK1)
  Promoter: CMV
  Tag / fusion protein: ratCD4d3+4 (C terminal on insert); biotinylation peptide (C terminal on insert)
  Cloning method: Restriction Enzyme; 5′ cloning site NotI (not destroyed); 3′ cloning site AscI (not destroyed)
  Sequencing primers: 5′ CMW fwd
Resource information
  A portion of this plasmid was derived from a plasmid made by: pTT3 was obtained from Yves Durocher, National Research Council of Canada-Biotechnology Research Institute
Terms and licenses: Academic/Nonprofit Terms; Industry Terms: Not Available to Industry
How to cite: NAR4-CD4d3+4-bio was a gift from Gavin Wright (Addgene plasmid # 73118 ; http://n2t.net/addgene:73118 ; RRID:Addgene_73118)
