[The description below was written by a language model from this plasmid's Addgene catalogue record and pLannotate feature annotations shown in this document.]
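Description:
NAR4-CD4d3+4-bio is a mammalian expression plasmid built on the pTT3 backbone, about 7.4 kb in total, belonging to a set of constructs for producing human erythrocyte surface proteins as recombinant fusions. It is propagated in E. coli through a high-copy ColE1/pUC-type origin with ampicillin selection (β-lactamase under its own promoter). The backbone also carries a fragment of the Epstein-Barr virus oriP, which supports episomal maintenance in cells supplying EBNA1 and is a characteristic feature of vectors intended for transient expression. No mammalian selection marker is annotated.

The insert is human NAR4 (ART4, also known as CD297, the Dombrock blood group carrier), cloned between retained NotI and AscI sites. The automated annotation labels this region as a fragment matching mouse Art4, but this most likely reflects a best homology hit, since the catalogue record gives the species as human. Transcription is driven by the CMV immediate-early enhancer and promoter, followed by adenovirus-derived leader and splice elements and a chimeric intron fragment, which generally improve mRNA processing and translation. A short fragment resembling an immunoglobulin heavy chain signal sequence lies upstream of the coding region. The NAR4 sequence is fused at its C terminus to domains 3 and 4 of rat CD4 and then a biotinylation peptide, with a rabbit β-globin polyadenylation signal terminating the transcript. The CD4 tag provides a common antibody epitope for detection and quantification, and the biotinylation peptide allows enzymatic biotinylation for capture on streptavidin. Such proteins suit binding screens, and the associated work concerned erythrocyte receptors for Plasmodium falciparum invasion.
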