Features (pLannotate 1.2.2; 19 found; start..end, strand, type, name):
    659..714     +  polyA_signal   β-globin poly(A) signal: rabbit β-globin polyadenylation signal (Gil and Proudfoot, 1987)
   1228..2909    -  rep_origin     oriP (fragment): Epstein-Barr virus oriP replication origin (Yates et al., 2000)
   3036..3140    +  promoter       AmpR promoter: bla
   3141..4001    +  CDS            AmpR: β-lactamase; bla; confers resistance to ampicillin, carbenicillin, and related antibiotics
   4172..4760    +  rep_origin     ori: high-copy-number ColE1/pMB1/pBR322/pUC origin of replication
   4943..5035    +  CDS            lacI (fragment): lac repressor; lacI; The lac repressor binds to the lac operator to inhibit transcription in E. coli. This inhibition can be relieved by adding lactose or isopropyl-β-D-thiogalactopyranoside (IPTG).
   5048..5069    +  protein_bind   CAP binding site: CAP binding activates transcription in the presence of cAMP. E. coli catabolite activator protein
   5084..5114    +  promoter       lac promoter: promoter for the E. coli lac operon
   5122..5138    +  protein_bind   lac operator: The lac repressor binds to the lac operator to inhibit transcription in E. coli. This inhibition can be relieved by adding lactose or isopropyl-β-D-thiogalactopyranoside (IPTG). lac repressor encoded by lacI
   5208..5224    +  promoter       tet promoter (fragment): E. coli promoter for tetracycline efflux protein gene
   5234..5259    -  CDS            bla(M) (fragment): β-lactamase lacking the signal sequence; bla(M); allows cytosolic expression of β-lactamase
   5433..5812    +  enhancer       CMV enhancer: human cytomegalovirus immediate early enhancer
   5814..6013    +  promoter       CMV promoter: human cytomegalovirus (CMV) immediate early promoter
   6081..6119    +  misc_feature   Ad SA (fragment): adenovirus major late transcript splice acceptor (Friedrich and Soriano, 1991)
   6152..6361    -  CDS            PTP (fragment): TERM_ADE02 - Experimental evidence at protein level: Swiss-Prot protein existence level 1. Protein covalently bound to the viral DNA that acts as a primer for viral genomic replication by DNA strand displacement. Assembles on the viral origin of replication in an initiation complex with viral polymerase, DBP, host NFIA and host POU2F1/OCT1. During initiation, the polymerase covalently couples the first dCTP with Ser- 580 of pTP. The terminal protein stimulates the template activity over 20 fold compared to protein-free templates. Neo-synthesized viral genomes are linked to two preterminal prot
   6392..6481    +  intron         chimeric intron (fragment): chimera between introns from adenovirus and immunoglobulin heavy chain genes
   6500..6546    +  CDS            IgH signal sequence (fragment): signal sequence from the mouse immunoglobulin heavy chain variable region
   6640..7431    +  CDS            Art4 (fragment): NAR4_MOUSE - Experimental evidence at protein level: Swiss-Prot protein existence level 1. From Mus musculus (Mouse).
   7405..553     +  CDS            Cd4 (fragment) (across the origin): CD4_RAT - Experimental evidence at protein level: Swiss-Prot protein existence level 1. Integral membrane glycoprotein that plays an essential role in the immune response and serves multiple functions in responses against both external and internal offenses. In T-cells, functions primarily as a coreceptor for MHC class II molecule:peptide complex. The antigens presented by class II peptides are derived from extracellular proteins while class I peptides are derived from cytosolic proteins. Interacts simultaneously with the T-cell receptor (TCR) and the MHC class II presented by antigen presenti
>Addgene plasmid #73118 | NAR4-CD4d3+4-bio | depositor full sequence | sequence record 137009 | NAR4-CD4d3+4-bio sequence 7439 bps
GTCGACCTCCATCACGGCCTATAAGAGTGAGGGGGAGTCAGCGGAGTTCTCCTTCCCACTCAACCTTGGA
GAGGAAAGCCTGCAGGGAGAGTTGAGATGGAAGGCAGAGAAGGCTCCTTCTTCCCAGTCCTGGATCACCT
TCTCCCTAAAGAACCAAAAGGTGTCTGTGCAGAAGTCTACTAGCAACCCCAAGTTCCAGCTGTCCGAAAC
GCTCCCACTCACCCTTCAGATACCCCAGGTCTCCCTTCAGTTTGCTGGTTCTGGCAACCTGACCCTGACT
CTGGACAGAGGGATACTGTATCAGGAAGTGAACCTGGTGGTGATGAAAGTGACTCAGCCCGACAGCAACA
CTTTGACCTGTGAGGTGATGGGACCCACCTCACCCAAGATGAGACTGATCTTGAAGCAGGAGAATCAGGA
GGCCAGGGTCTCCAGGCAGGAGAAAGTGATTCAAGTGCAGGCCCCTGAAGCAGGGGTGTGGCAATGTCTA
CTGAGTGAAGGTGAAGAGGTCAAGATGGACTCCAAGATCCAGGTTTTATCCAAAGGGTTGAATTCCGGAT
CACTGCATCATATTCTGGATGCACAGAAAATGGTGTGGAATCATCGTTAAGTCTAGACACGTGATTAATT
AAGGATCCCCCGACCTCGACCTCTGGCTAATAAAGGAAATTTATTTTCATTGCAATAGTGTGTTGGAATT
TTTTGTGTCTCTCACTCGGAAGGACATATGGGAGGGCAAATCATTTGGTCGAGATCCCTCGGAGATCTCT
AGCTAGAGGATCGATCCCCGCCCCGGACGAACTAAACCTGACTACGACATCTCTGCCCCTTCTTCGCGGG
GCAGTGCATGTAATCCCTTCAGTTGGTTGGTACAACTTGCCAACTGGGCCCTGTTCCACATGTGACACGG
GGGGGGACCAAACACAAAGGGGTTCTCTGACTGTAGTTGACATCCTTATAAATGGATGTGCACATTTGCC
AACACTGAGTGGCTTTCATCCTGGAGCAGACTTTGCAGTCTGTGGACTGCAACACAACATTGCCTTTATG
TGTAACTCTTGGCTGAAGCTCTTACACCAATGCTGGGGGACATGTACCTCCCAGGGGCCCAGGAAGACTA
CGGGAGGCTACACCAACGTCAATCAGAGGGGCCTGTGTAGCTACCGATAAGCGGACCCTCAAGAGGGCAT
TAGCAATAGTGTTTATAAGGCCCCCTTGTTAACCCTAAACGGGTAGCATATGCTTCCCGGGTAGTAGTAT
ATACTATCCAGACTAACCCTAATTCAATAGCATATGTTACCCAACGGGAAGCATATGCTATCGAATTAGG
GTTAGTAAAAGGGTCCTAAGGAACAGCGATATCTCCCACCCCATGAGCTGTCACGGTTTTATTTACATGG
GGTCAGGATTCCACGAGGGTAGTGAACCATTTTAGTCACAAGGGCAGTGGCTGAAGATCAAGGAGCGGGC
AGTGAACTCTCCTGAATCTTCGCCTGCTTCTTCATTCTCCTTCGTTTAGCTAATAGAATAACTGCTGAGT
TGTGAACAGTAAGGTGTATGTGAGGTGCTCGAAAACAAGGTTTCAGGTGACGCCCCCAGAATAAAATTTG
GACGGGGGGTTCAGTGGTGGCATTGTGCTATGACACCAATATAACCCTCACAAACCCCTTGGGCAATAAA
TACTAGTGTAGGAATGAAACATTCTGAATATCTTTAACAATAGAAATCCATGGGGTGGGGACAAGCCGTA
AAGACTGGATGTCCATCTCACACGAATTTATGGCTATGGGCAACACATAATCCTAGTGCAATATGATACT
GGGGTTATTAAGATGTGTCCCAGGCAGGGACCAAGACAGGTGAACCATGTTGTTACACTCTATTTGTAAC
AAGGGGAAAGAGAGTGGACGCCGACAGCAGCGGACTCCACTGGTTGTCTCTAACACCCCCGAAAATTAAA
CGGGGCTCCACGCCAATGGGGCCCATAAACAAAGACAAGTGGCCACTCTTTTTTTTGAAATTGTGGAGTG
GGGGCACGCGTCAGCCCCCACACGCCGCCCTGCGGTTTTGGACTGTAAAATAAGGGTGTAATAACTTGGC
TGATTGTAACCCCGCTAACCACTGCGGTCAAACCACTTGCCCACAAAACCACTAATGGCACCCCGGGGAA
TACCTGCATAAGTAGGTGGGCGGGCCAAGATAGGGGCGCGATTGCTGCGATCTGGAGGACAAATTACACA
CACTTGCGCCTGAGCGCCAAGCACAGGGTTGTTGGTCCTCATATTCACGAGGTCGCTGAGAGCACGGTGG
GCTAATGTTGCCATGGGTAGCATATACTACCCAAATATCTGGATAGCATATGCTATCCTAATCTATATCT
GGGTAGCATAGGCTATCCTAATCTATATCTGGGTAGCATATGCTATCCTAATCTATATCTGGGTAGTATA
TGCTATCCTAATTTATATCTGGGTAGCATAGGCTATCCTAATCTATATCTGGGTAGCATATGCTATCCTA
ATCTATATCTGGGTAGTATATGCTATCCTAATCTGTATCCGGGTAGCATATGCTATCCTAATAGAGATTA
GGGTAGTATATGCTATCCTAATTTATATCTGGGTAGCATATACTACCCAAATATCTGGATAGCATATGCT
ATCCTAATCTATATCTGGGTAGCATATGCTATCCTAATCTATATCTGGGTAGCATAGGCTATCCTAATCT
ATATCTGGGTAGCATATGCTATCCTAATCTATATCTGGGTAGTATATGCTATCCTAATTTATATCTGGGT
AGCATAGGCTATCCTAATCTATATCTGGGTAGCATATGCTATCCTAATCTATATCTGGGTAGTATATGCT
ATCCTAATCTGTATCCGGGTAGCATATGCTATCCTCATGATAAGCTGTCAAACATGAGAATTTTCTTGAA
GACGAAAGGGCCTCGTGATACGCCTATTTTTATAGGTTAATGTCATGATAATAATGGTTTCTTAGACGTC
AGGTGGCACTTTTCGGGGAAATGTGCGCGGAACCCCTATTTGTTTATTTTTCTAAATACATTCAAATATG
TATCCGCTCATGAGACAATAACCCTGATAAATGCTTCAATAATATTGAAAAAGGAAGAGTATGAGTATTC
AACATTTCCGTGTCGCCCTTATTCCCTTTTTTGCGGCATTTTGCCTTCCTGTTTTTGCTCACCCAGAAAC
GCTGGTGAAAGTAAAAGATGCTGAAGATCAGTTGGGTGCACGAGTGGGTTACATCGAACTGGATCTCAAC
AGCGGTAAGATCCTTGAGAGTTTTCGCCCCGAAGAACGTTTTCCAATGATGAGCACTTTTAAAGTTCTGC
TATGTGGCGCGGTATTATCCCGTGTTGACGCCGGGCAAGAGCAACTCGGTCGCCGCATACACTATTCTCA
GAATGACTTGGTTGAGTACTCACCAGTCACAGAAAAGCATCTTACGGATGGCATGACAGTAAGAGAATTA
TGCAGTGCTGCCATAACCATGAGTGATAACACTGCGGCCAACTTACTTCTGACAACGATCGGAGGACCGA
AGGAGCTAACCGCTTTTTTGCACAACATGGGGGATCATGTAACTCGCCTTGATCGTTGGGAACCGGAGCT
GAATGAAGCCATACCAAACGACGAGCGTGACACCACGATGCCTGCAGCAATGGCAACAACGTTGCGCAAA
CTATTAACTGGCGAACTACTTACTCTAGCTTCCCGGCAACAATTAATAGACTGGATGGAGGCGGATAAAG
TTGCAGGACCACTTCTGCGCTCGGCCCTTCCGGCTGGCTGGTTTATTGCTGATAAATCTGGAGCCGGTGA
GCGTGGGTCTCGCGGTATCATTGCAGCACTGGGGCCAGATGGTAAGCCCTCCCGTATCGTAGTTATCTAC
ACGACGGGGAGTCAGGCAACTATGGATGAACGAAATAGACAGATCGCTGAGATAGGTGCCTCACTGATTA
AGCATTGGTAACTGTCAGACCAAGTTTACTCATATATACTTTAGATTGATTTAAAACTTCATTTTTAATT
TAAAAGGATCTAGGTGAAGATCCTTTTTGATAATCTCATGACCAAAATCCCTTAACGTGAGTTTTCGTTC
CACTGAGCGTCAGACCCCGTAGAAAAGATCAAAGGATCTTCTTGAGATCCTTTTTTTCTGCGCGTAATCT
GCTGCTTGCAAACAAAAAAACCACCGCTACCAGCGGTGGTTTGTTTGCCGGATCAAGAGCTACCAACTCT
TTTTCCGAAGGTAACTGGCTTCAGCAGAGCGCAGATACCAAATACTGTTCTTCTAGTGTAGCCGTAGTTA
GGCCACCACTTCAAGAACTCTGTAGCACCGCCTACATACCTCGCTCTGCTAATCCTGTTACCAGTGGCTG
CTGCCAGTGGCGATAAGTCGTGTCTTACCGGGTTGGACTCAAGACGATAGTTACCGGATAAGGCGCAGCG
GTCGGGCTGAACGGGGGGTTCGTGCACACAGCCCAGCTTGGAGCGAACGACCTACACCGAACTGAGATAC
CTACAGCGTGAGCTATGAGAAAGCGCCACGCTTCCCGAAGGGAGAAAGGCGGACAGGTATCCGGTAAGCG
GCAGGGTCGGAACAGGAGAGCGCACGAGGGAGCTTCCAGGGGGAAACGCCTGGTATCTTTATAGTCCTGT
CGGGTTTCGCCACCTCTGACTTGAGCGTCGATTTTTGTGATGCTCGTCAGGGGGGCGGAGCCTATGGAAA
AACGCCAGCAACGCGGCCTTTTTACGGTTCCTGGCCTTTTGCTGGCCTTTTGCTCACATGTTCTTTCCTG
CGTTATCCCCTGATTCTGTGGATAACCGTATTACCGCCTTTGAGTGAGCTGATACCGCTCGCCGCAGCCG
AACGACCGAGCGCAGCGAGTCAGTGAGCGAGGAAGCGGAAGAGCGCCCAATACGCAAACCGCCTCTCCCC
GCGCGTTGGCCGATTCATTAATGCAGCTGGCACGACAGGTTTCCCGACTGGAAAGCGGGCAGTGAGCGCA
ACGCAATTAATGTGAGTTAGCTCACTCATTAGGCACCCCAGGCTTTACACTTTATGCTTCCGGCTCGTAT
GTTGTGTGGAATTGTGAGCGGATAACAATTTCACACAGGAAACAGCTATGACCATGATTACGCCAAGCTC
TAGCTAGAGGTCGACCAATTCTCATGTTTGACAGCTTATCATCGCAGATCCGGGCAACGTTGTTGCCATT
GCTGCAGGCGCAGAACTGGTAGGTATGGAAGATCTATACATTGAATCAATATTGGCAATTAGCCATATTA
GTCATTGGTTATATAGCATAAATCAATATTGGCTATTGGCCATTGCATACGTTGTATCTATATCATAATA
TGTACATTTATATTGGCTCATGTCCAATATGACCGCCATGTTGACATTGATTATTGACTAGTTATTAATA
GTAATCAATTACGGGGTCATTAGTTCATAGCCCATATATGGAGTTCCGCGTTACATAACTTACGGTAAAT
GGCCCGCCTGGCTGACCGCCCAACGACCCCCGCCCATTGACGTCAATAATGACGTATGTTCCCATAGTAA
CGCCAATAGGGACTTTCCATTGACGTCAATGGGTGGAGTATTTACGGTAAACTGCCCACTTGGCAGTACA
TCAAGTGTATCATATGCCAAGTCCGCCCCCTATTGACGTCAATGACGGTAAATGGCCCGCCTGGCATTAT
GCCCAGTACATGACCTTACGGGACTTTCCTACTTGGCAGTACATCTACGTATTAGTCATCGCTATTACCA
TGGTGATGCGGTTTTGGCAGTACACCAATGGGCGTGGATAGCGGTTTGACTCACGGGGATTTCCAAGTCT
CCACCCCATTGACGTCAATGGGAGTTTGTTTTGGCACCAAAATCAACGGGACTTTCCAAAATGTCGTAAT
AACCCCGCCCCGTTGACGCAAATGGGCGGTAGGCGTGTACGGTGGGAGGTCTATATAAGCAGAGCTCGTT
TAGTGAACCGTCAGATCCTCACTCTCTTCCGCATCGCTGTCTGCGAGGGCCAGCTGTTGGGCTCGCGGTT
GAGGACAAACTCTTCGCGGTCTTTCCAGTACTCTTGGATCGGAAACCCGTCGGCCTCCGAACGGTACTCC
GCCACCGAGGGACCTGAGCGAGTCCGCATCGACCGGATCGGAAAACCTCTCGAGAAAGGCGTCTAACCAG
TCACAGTCGCAAGGTAGGCTGAGCACCGTGGCGGGCGGCAGCGGGTGGCGGTCGGGGTTGTTTCTGGCGG
AGGTGCTGCTGATGATGTAATTAAAGTAGGCGGTCTTGAGACGGCGGATGGTCGAGGTGAGGTGTGGCAG
GCTTGAGATCCAGCTGTTGGGGTGAGTACTCCCTCTCAAAAGCGGGCATTACTTCTGCGCTAAGATTGTC
AGTTTCCAAAAACGAGGAGGATTTGATATTCACCTGGCCCGATCTGGCCATACACTTGAGTGACAATGAC
ATCCACTTTGCCTTTCTCTCCACAGGTGTCCACTCCCAGGTCCAAGTTTAAACTGCGGCCGCCACCATGG
GCCCCCTGATCAACCGGTGCAAGAAGATCCTGCTGCCCACCACCGTGCCCCCTGCCACCATGAGAATCTG
GCTGCTGGGCGGCCTGCTGCCTTTCCTGCTGCTGCTGTCCGGCCTGCAGAGGCCTACCGAGGGCAGCGAG
GTGGCCATCAAGATCGACTTCGACTTCGCCCCTGGCAGCTTCGACGACCAGTACCAGGGCTGCAGCAAAC
AGGTCATGGAAAAGCTGACCCAGGGCGACTACTTCACCAAGGACATCGAGGCCCAGAAAAACTACTTCCG
GATGTGGCAGAAGGCCCACCTGGCCTGGCTGAACCAGGGCAAGGTGCTGCCCCAGAACATGACCACCACC
CACGCCGTGGCCATCCTGTTCTACACCCTGAACAGCAACGTGCACAGCGACTTCACCAGAGCCATGGCCA
GCGTGGCCAGAACCCCCCAGCAGTACGAGCGGAGCTTCCACTTCAAGTATCTGCACTACTACCTGACCAG
CGCCATCCAGCTGCTGCGGAAGGACAGCATCATGGAAAACGGCACCCTGTGCTACGAGGTGCACTACCGG
ACCAAGGACGTGCACTTCAACGCCTACACCGGCGCCACCATCAGATTCGGCCAGTTTCTGAGCACCAGCC
TGCTGAAAGAGGAAGCCCAGGAATTCGGCAACCAGACCCTGTTCACCATCTTCACCTGTCTGGGAGCCCC
CGTGCAGTACTTCAGCCTGAAGAAAGAGGTGCTGATCCCCCCCTACGAGCTGTTCAAAGTGATCAACATG
AGCTACCACCCCAGAGGCAACTGGCTGCAGCTGCGGAGCACCGGCAACCTGAGCACCTACAACTGCCAGC
TGCTGAAGGCTGGCGCGCC
