>Addgene plasmid #73118 | NAR4-CD4d3+4-bio | addgene partial sequence | sequence record 140441 | rb_glob_PA_term-R 5'-CCCATATGTCCTTCCGAGTG-3'
AATTTCCTTTATTAGCCAGAGGTCGAGGTCGGGGGATCCTTAATTAATCACGTGTCTAGACTTAACGATG
ATTCCACACCATTTTCTGTGCATCCAGAATATGATGCAGTGATCCGGAATTCAACCCTTTGGATAAAACC
TGGATCTTGGAGTCCATCTTGACCTCTTCACCTTCACTCAGTAGACATTGCCACACCCCTGCTTCAGGGG
CCTGCACTTGAATCACTTTCTCCTGCCTGGAGACCCTGGCCTCCTGATTCTCCTGCTTCAAGATCAGTCT
CATCTTGGGTGAGGTGGGTCCCATCACCTCACAGGTCAAAGTGTTGCTGTCGGGCTGAGTCACTTTCATC
ACCACCAGGTTCACTTCCTGATACAGTATCCCTCTGTCCAGAGTCAGGGTCAGGTTGCCAGAACCAGCAA
ACTGAAGGGAGACCTGGGGTATCTGAAGGGTGAGTGGGAGCGTTTCGGACAGCTGGAACTTGGGGTTGCT
AGTAGACTTCTGCACAGACACCTTTTGGTTCTTTAGGGAGAAGGTGATCCAGGACTGGGAAGAAGGAGCC
TTCTCTGCCTTCCATCTCAACTCTCCCTGCAGGCTTTCCTCTCCAAGGTTGAGTGGGAAGGAGAACTCCG
CTGACTCCCCCTCACTCTTATAGGCCGTGATGGAGGTCGACGGCGCGCCAGCCTTCAGCAGCTGGCAGTT
GTAGGTGCTCAGGTTGCCGGTGCTCCGCAGCTGCAGCCAGTTGCCTCTGGG
