>Addgene plasmid #73118 | NAR4-CD4d3+4-bio | addgene partial sequence | sequence record 140799 | pMT2-F 5'-TTGCCTTTCTCTCCACAGGT-3'
CCCTGATCAACCGGTGCAAGAAGATCCTGCTGCCCACCACCGTGCCCCCTGCCACCATGAGAATCTGGCT
GCTGGGCGGCCTGCTGCCTTTCCTGCTGCTGCTGTCCGGCCTGCAGAGGCCTACCGAGGGCAGCGAGGTG
GCCATCAAGATCGACTTCGACTTCGCCCCTGGCAGCTTCGACGACCAGTACCAGGGCTGCAGCAAACAGG
TCATGGAAAAGCTGACCCAGGGCGACTACTTCACCAAGGACATCGAGGCCCAGAAAAACTACTTCCGGAT
GTGGCAGAAGGCCCACCTGGCCTGGCTGAACCAGGGCAAGGTGCTGCCCCAGAACATGACCACCACCCAC
GCCGTGGCCATCCTGTTCTACACCCTGAACAGCAACGTGCACAGCGACTTCACCAGAGCCATGGCCAGCG
TGGCCAGAACCCCCCAGCAGTACGAGCGGAGCTTCCACTTCAAGTATCTGCACTACTACCTGACCAGCGC
CATCCAGCTGCTGCGGAAGGACAGCATCATGGAAAACGGCACCCTGTGCTACGAGGTGCACTACCGGACC
AAGGACGTGCACTTCAACGCCTACACCGGCGCCACCATCAGATTCGGCCAGTTTCTGAGCACCAGCCTGC
TGAAAGAGGAAGCCCAGGAATTCGGCAACCAGACCCTGTTCACCATCTTCACCTGTCTGGGAGCCCCCGT
GCAGTACTTCAGCCTGAAGAAAGAGGTGCTGATCCC
